Addgene plasmid #153840: pGBW-m4252838
Purpose: Mammalian expression plasmid for SARS-CoV-2 nsp11
Depositing lab: Ginkgo Bioworks & Benjie Chen. Depositing organization: Ginkgo Bioworks.
Backbone
  Vector backbone: pTwist_CMV_Puro_6 with AarI site removed
  Backbone size w/o insert (bp): 6080
  Vector type: Mammalian Expression
  Selectable markers: Puromycin
Growth in bacteria
  Bacterial resistance: Ampicillin, 100 μg/mL
  Growth temperature: 37°C
  Growth strain: DH5alpha
  Copy number: High Copy
Gene/Insert
  Gene/Insert name: SARS-CoV-2 nsp11
  Species: Severe acute respiratory syndrome coronavirus 2
  Insert size (bp): 32
  Mutation: wt
  Entrez Gene: ORF1ab (a.k.a. GU280_gp01)
  Promoter: CMV
  Tag / fusion protein: Cleavable TEV;HA (C terminal on backbone)
  Cloning method: Unknown
Resource information
  A portion of this plasmid was derived from a plasmid made by: GinkgoBioworks
Depositor comments: NCBI reference sequence: 43740578
How to cite: pGBW-m4252838 was a gift from Ginkgo Bioworks & Benjie Chen (Addgene plasmid # 153840 ; http://n2t.net/addgene:153840 ; RRID:Addgene_153840)
