[The description below was written by a language model from this plasmid's Addgene catalogue record and pLannotate feature annotations shown in this document.]
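Description:
pGBW-m4252838 is a mammalian expression plasmid for SARS-CoV-2 nsp11, the very short peptide encoded at the end of ORF1a within the viral ORF1ab gene. It is built on a pTwist_CMV_Puro_6 backbone from which an AarI site has been removed. In bacteria it is maintained at high copy through a ColE1/pUC-type origin and selected with ampicillin via a full-length β-lactamase gene. The feature table also picks up a short additional β-lactamase fragment near the origin, which appears to be a remnant rather than a functional marker.

The wild-type nsp11 insert is listed as only 32 bp and is driven by the CMV promoter. It is fused at its C terminus to a backbone-encoded, TEV-cleavable HA epitope tag, allowing detection or immunopurification of the product and removal of the tag by TEV protease. The automated annotation detects the CMV enhancer and CMV promoter segments close to the end of the linearised 6,179 nt sequence, with an SV40 polyadenylation signal near the start. It does not annotate the insert, TEV site or HA tag, which presumably lie in the unannotated region between the promoter and the poly(A) signal across the circular junction.

A separate cassette places puromycin N-acetyltransferase under the human ubiquitin C promoter with a synthetic poly(A) signal, permitting puromycin selection of transfected mammalian cells. β-globin insulator elements, T7 and rrnG terminators and an extra synthetic poly(A) signal flank the units, likely to limit transcriptional read-through between them. The record supports use for expressing tagged nsp11 in mammalian cells, as part of a collection of SARS-CoV-2 protein expression constructs.
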