Features (pLannotate 1.2.2; 18 found; start..end, strand, type, name):
    141..262     -  polyA_signal   SV40 poly(A) signal: SV40 polyadenylation signal
    285..354     -  CDS            large T antigen (fragment): large T antigen from SV40 (simian virus 40)
    377..423     +  terminator     T7 terminator: transcription terminator for bacteriophage T7 RNA polymerase
    453..589     +  terminator     rrnG terminator: transcription terminator from the E. coli ribosomal RNA rrnG operon (Albrechtsen et al., 1991)
    634..705     +  misc_feature   3' β-globin insulator: insulator downstream of the human β-globin locus (Farrell et al., 2002)
    931..1519    -  rep_origin     ori: high-copy-number ColE1/pMB1/pBR322/pUC origin of replication
   1691..1755    -  CDS            bla(M) (fragment): β-lactamase lacking the signal sequence; bla(M); allows cytosolic expression of β-lactamase
   2019..3228    +  promoter       UbC promoter: human ubiquitin C promoter
   3232..3829    +  CDS            PuroR (fragment): puromycin N-acetyltransferase; pac from Streptomyces; confers resistance to puromycin
   3858..3906    +  polyA_signal   poly(A) signal: synthetic polyadenylation signal
   4172..5032    +  CDS            AmpR: β-lactamase; bla; confers resistance to ampicillin, carbenicillin, and related antibiotics
   5045..5181    +  terminator     rrnG terminator: transcription terminator from the E. coli ribosomal RNA rrnG operon (Albrechtsen et al., 1991)
   5333..5404    +  misc_feature   5' β-globin insulator: insulator upstream of the human β-globin locus (Farrell et al., 2002)
   5409..5455    -  terminator     T7 terminator: transcription terminator for bacteriophage T7 RNA polymerase
   5473..5521    -  polyA_signal   poly(A) signal: synthetic polyadenylation signal
   5602..5905    +  enhancer       CMV enhancer: human cytomegalovirus immediate early enhancer
   5978..5995    -  promoter       CMV promoter (fragment): human cytomegalovirus (CMV) immediate early promoter
   6058..6109    +  promoter       CMVd2 promoter: truncated human cytomegalovirus (CMV) immediate early promoter that yields moderately reduced expression relative to the full-length promoter
>Addgene plasmid #153840 | pGBW-m4252838 | addgene full sequence | sequence record 304506 | Ginkgo NGS Result
CACCATGGCTGATGCACAATCGTTTTTAAACGGGTTTGCGGAAAACCTTTACTTTCAGTCGTACCCCTAT
GACGTACCAGATTATGCGTAAGCTAGCTTGACTGACTGAGATACAGCGTACCTTCAGCTCACAGACATGA
TAAGATACATTGATGAGTTTGGACAAACCACAACTAGAATGCAGTGAAAAAAATGCTTTATTTGTGAAAT
TTGTGATGCTATTGCTTTATTTGTAACCATTATAAGCTGCAATAAACAAGTTAACAACAACAATTGCATT
CATTTTATGTTTCAGGTTCAGGGGGAGGTGTGGGAGGTTTTTTAAAGCAAGTAAAACCTCTACAAATGTG
GTATTGGCCCATCTCTATCGGTATCGTAGCATAACCCCTTGGGGCCTCTAAACGGGTCTTGAGGGGTTTT
TTGTGCCCCTCGGGCCGGATTGCTATCTACCGGCATTGGCGCAGAAAAAAATGCCTGATGCGACGCTGCG
CGTCTTATACTCCCACATATGCCAGATTCAGCAACGGATACGGCTTCCCCAACTTGCCCACTTCCATACG
TGTCCTCCTTACCAGAAATTTATCCTTAAGGTCGTCAGCTATCCTGCAGGCGATCTCTCGATTTCGATCA
AGACATTCCTTTAATGGTCTTTTCTGGACACCACTAGGGGTCAGAAGTAGTTCATCAAACTTTCTTCCCT
CCCTAATCTCATTGGTTACCTTGGGCTATCGAAACTTAATTAACCAGTCAAGTCAGCTACTTGGCGAGAT
CGACTTGTCTGGGTTTCGACTACGCTCAGAATTGCGTCAGTCAAGTTCGATCTGGTCCTTGCTATTGCAC
CCGTTCTCCGATTACGAGTTTCATTTAAATCATGTGAGCAAAAGGCCAGCAAAAGGCCAGGAACCGTAAA
AAGGCCGCGTTGCTGGCGTTTTTCCATAGGCTCCGCCCCCCTGACGAGCATCACAAAAATCGACGCTCAA
GTCAGAGGTGGCGAAACCCGACAGGACTATAAAGATACCAGGCGTTTCCCCCTGGAAGCTCCCTCGTGCG
CTCTCCTGTTCCGACCCTGCCGCTTACCGGATACCTGTCCGCCTTTCTCCCTTCGGGAAGCGTGGCGCTT
TCTCATAGCTCACGCTGTAGGTATCTCAGTTCGGTGTAGGTCGTTCGCTCCAAGCTGGGCTGTGTGCACG
AACCCCCCGTTCAGCCCGACCGCTGCGCCTTATCCGGTAACTATCGTCTTGAGTCCAACCCGGTAAGACA
CGACTTATCGCCACTGGCAGCAGCCACTGGTAACAGGATTAGCAGAGCGAGGTATGTAGGCGGTGCTACA
GAGTTCTTGAAGTGGTGGCCTAACTACGGCTACACTAGAAGAACAGTATTTGGTATCTGCGCTCTGCTGA
AGCCAGTTACCTTCGGAAAAAGAGTTGGTAGCTCTTGATCCGGCAAACAAACCACCGCTGGTAGCGGTGG
TTTTTTTGTTTGCAAGCAGCAGATTACGCGCAGAAAAAAAGGATCTCAAGAAGATCCTTTGATCTTTTCT
ACGGGGTCTGACGCTCAGTGGAACGAAAACTCACGTTAAGGGATTTTGGTCATGAGATTATCAAAAAGGA
TCTTCACCTAGATCCTTTTAAATTAAAAATGAAGTTTTAAATCAATCTAAAGTATATATGAGTAAACTTG
GTCTGACAGTTACCAATGCTTAATCAGTGAGGCACCTATCTCAGCGATCTGTCTATTTCGTTCATCCATA
GTTGCATTTAAATTTCCGAACTCTCCAAGGCCCTCGTCGGAAAATCTTCAAACCTTTCGTCCGATCCATC
TTGCAGGCTACCTCTCGAACGAACTATCGCAAGTCTCTTGGCCGGCCTTGCGCCTTGGCTATTGCTTGGC
AGCGCCTATCGCCAGGTATTACTCCAATCCCGAATATCCGAGATCGGGATCACCCGAGAGAAGTTCAACC
TACATCCTCAATCCCGATCTATCCGAGATCCGAGGAATATCGAAATCGGGGCGCGCCTGGCCTCCGCGCC
GGGTTTTGGCGCCTCCCGCGGGCGCCCCCCTCGTCACGGCGAGCGCTGCCACGTCAGACGAAGGGCGCAG
GAGCGTCCTGATCCTTCCGCCCGGACGCTCAGGACAGCGGCCCGCTGCTCATAAGACTCGGCCTTAGAAC
CCCAGTATCAGCAGAAGGACATTTTAGGACGGGACTTGGGTGACTCTAGGGCACTGGTTTTCTTTCCAGA
GAGCGGAACAGGCGAGGAAAAGTAGTCCCTTCTCGGCGATTCTGCGGAGGGATCTCCGTGGGGCGGTGAA
CGCCGATGATTATATAAGGACGCGCCGGGTGTGGCACAGCTAGTTCCGTCGCAGCCGGGATTTGGGTCGC
GGTTCTTGTTTGTGGATCGCTGTGATCGTCACTTGGTGAGTAGCGGGCTGCTGGGCTGGCCGGGGCTTTC
GTGGCCGCCGGGCCGCTCGGTGGGACGGAAGCGTGTGGAGAGACCGCCAAGGGCTGTAGTCTGGGTCCGC
GAGCAAGGTTGCCCTGAACTGGGGGTTGGGGGGAGCGCAGCAAAATGGCGGCTGTTCCCGAGTCTTGAAT
GGAAGACGCTTGTGAGGCGGGCTGTGAGGTCGTTGAAACAAGGTGGGGGGCATGGTGGGCGGCAAGAACC
CAAGGTCTTGAGCCCTTCGCTAATGCGGGAAAGCTCTTATTCGGGTGAGATGGGCTGGGCACCATCTGGG
GACCCTGACGTGAAGTTTGTCACTGACTGGAGAACTCGGTTTGTCGTCTGTTGCGGGGGCGGCAGTTATG
GCGGTGCCGTTGGGCAGTGCACCCGTACCTTTGGGAGCGCGCGCCCTCGTCGTGTCGTGACGTCACCCGT
TCTGTTGGCTTATAATGCAGGGTGGGGCCACCAGCCGGTAGGTGTGCGGTAGGCTTTTCTCCGTCGCAGG
ACGCAGGGTTCGGGCCTAGGGTAGGCTCTCCTGAATCGACAGGCGCCGGACCTCTGGTGAGGGGAGGGAT
AAGTGAGGCGTCAGTTTCTTTGGTCGGTTTTATGTACCTATCTTCTTAAGTAGCTGAAGCTCCGGTTTTG
AACTATGCGCTCGGGGTTGGCGAGTGTGTTTTGTGAAGTTTTTTAGGCACCTTTTGAAATGTAATCATTT
GGGTCAATATGTAATTTTCAGTGTTAGACTTGTAAATTGTCCGCTAAATTCTGGCCGTTTTTGGCTTTTT
TGTTAGACAACATGACCGAGTACAAGCCCACGGTGCGCCTCGCCACCCGCGACGACGTCCCCAGGGCCGT
ACGCACCCTCGCCGCCGCGTTCGCCGACTACCCCGCCACGCGCCACACCGTCGATCCGGACCGCCACATC
GAGCGGGTCACCGAGCTGCAAGAACTCTTCCTCACGCGCGTCGGGCTCGACATCGGCAAGGTGTGGGTCG
CGGACGACGGCGCCGCGGTGGCGGTCTGGACCACGCCGGAGAGCGTCGAAGCGGGGGCGGTGTTCGCCGA
GATCGGCCCGCGCATGGCCGAGTTGAGCGGTTCCCGGCTGGCCGCGCAGCAACAGATGGAGGGCCTCCTG
GCGCCGCACCGGCCCAAGGAGCCCGCGTGGTTCCTGGCCACCGTCGGCGTCTCGCCCGACCACCAGGGCA
AGGGTCTGGGCAGCGCCGTCGTGCTCCCCGGAGTGGAGGCCGCCGAGCGCGCCGGGGTGCCCGCCTTCCT
GGAGACCTCCGCGCCCCGCAACCTCCCCTTCTACGAGCGGCTCGGCTTCACCGTCACCGCCGACGTCGAG
GTGCCCGAAGGACCGCGCACCTGGTGCATGACCCGCAAGCCCGGTGCCTAGGCTAGTATGTAAGCCTAGT
CTTAGATAATAAAATCGCTATCCATCGAAGATGGATGTGTGTTGGTTTTTTGTGTGTGTAACGCTAGGCG
CGCCTGGTGTACCGAGAACGATCCTCTCAGTGCGAGTCTCGACGATCCATATCGTTGCTTGGCAGTCAGC
CAGTCGGAATCCAGCTTGGGACCCAGGAAGTCCAATCGTCAGATATTGTACTCAAGCCTGGTCACGGCAG
CGTACCGATCTGTTTAAACCTAGATATTGATAGTCTGATCGGTCAACGTATAATCGAGTCCTAGCTTTTG
CAAACATCTATCAAGAGACAGGATCAGCAGGAGGCTTTCGCATGAGTATTCAACATTTCCGTGTCGCCCT
TATTCCCTTTTTTGCGGCATTTTGCCTTCCTGTTTTTGCTCACCCAGAAACGCTGGTGAAAGTAAAAGAT
GCTGAAGATCAGTTGGGTGCGCGAGTGGGTTACATCGAACTGGATCTCAACAGCGGTAAGATCCTTGAGA
GTTTTCGCCCCGAAGAACGCTTTCCAATGATGAGCACTTTTAAAGTTCTGCTATGTGGCGCGGTATTATC
CCGTATTGACGCCGGGCAAGAGCAACTCGGTCGCCGCATACACTATTCTCAGAATGACTTGGTTGAGTAT
TCACCAGTCACAGAAAAGCATCTTACGGATGGCATGACAGTAAGAGAATTATGCAGTGCTGCCATAACCA
TGAGTGATAACACTGCGGCCAACTTACTTCTGACAACGATTGGAGGACCGAAGGAGCTAACCGCTTTTTT
GCACAACATGGGGGATCATGTAACTCGCCTTGATCGTTGGGAACCGGAGCTGAATGAAGCCATACCAAAC
GACGAGCGTGACACCACGATGCCTGTAGCAATGGCAACAACCTTGCGTAAACTATTAACTGGCGAACTAC
TTACTCTAGCTTCCCGGCAACAGTTGATAGACTGGATGGAGGCGGATAAAGTTGCAGGACCACTTCTGCG
CTCGGCCCTTCCGGCTGGCTGGTTTATTGCTGATAAATCTGGAGCCGGTGAGCGTGGGTCTCGCGGTATC
ATTGCAGCACTGGGGCCAGATGGTAAGCCCTCCCGTATCGTAGTTATCTACACGACGGGGAGTCAGGCAA
CTATGGATGAACGAAATAGACAGATCGCTGAGATAGGTGCCTCACTGATTAAGCATTGGTAACCGATTCT
AGGTGCATTGGCGCAGAAAAAAATGCCTGATGCGACGCTGCGCGTCTTATACTCCCACATATGCCAGATT
CAGCAACGGATACGGCTTCCCCAACTTGCCCACTTCCATACGTGTCCTCCTTACCAGAAATTTATCCTTA
AGATCCCGAATCGTTTAAACTCGACTCTGGCTCTATCGAATCTCCGTCGTTTCGAGCTTACGCGAACAGC
CGTGGCGCTCATTTGCTCGTCGGGCATCGAATCTCGTCAGCTATCGTCAGCTTACCTTTTTGGCAGCGAT
CGCGGCTCCCGACATCTTGGACCATTAGCTCCACAGGTATCTTCTTCCCTCTAGTGGTCATAACAGCAGC
TTCAGCTACCTCTCAATTCAAAAAACCCCTCAAGACCCGTTTAGAGGCCCCAAGGGGTTATGCTATCAAT
CGTTGCGTTACACACACAAAAAACCAACACACATCCATCTTCGATGGATAGCGATTTTATTATCTAACTG
CTGATCGAGTGTAGCCAGATCTAGTAATCAATTACGGGGTCATTAGTTCATAGCCCATATATGGAGTTCC
GCGTTACATAACTTACGGTAAATGGCCCGCCTGGCTGACCGCCCAACGACCCCCGCCCATTGACGTCAAT
AATGACGTATGTTCCCATAGTAACGCCAATAGGGACTTTCCATTGACGTCAATGGGTGGAGTATTTACGG
TAAACTGCCCACTTGGCAGTACATCAAGTGTATCATATGCCAAGTACGCCCCCTATTGACGTCAATGACG
GTAAATGGCCCGCCTGGCATTATGCCCAGTACATGACCTTATGGGACTTTCCTACTTGGCAGTACATCTA
CGTATTAGTCATCGCTATTACCATGCTGATGCGGTTTTGGCAGTACATCAATGGGCGTGGATAGCGGTTT
GACTCACGGGGATTTCCAAGTCTCCACCCCATTGACGTCAATGGGAGTTTGTTTTGGCACCAAAATCAAC
GGGACTTTCCAAAATGTCGTAACAACTCCGCCCCATTGACGCAAATGGGCGGTAGGCGTGTACGGTGGGA
GGTCTATATAAGCAGAGCTGGTTTAGTGAACCGTCAGATCAGATCTTTGTCGATCCTACCATCCACTCGA
CACACCCGCCAGCGGCCGC
